>Addgene plasmid #23412 | pDONR223-IRAK2 | depositor partial sequence | sequence record 10945 | Author sequence, M13pUC-fwd
TTGATTTATTTTGACTGATAGTGACCTGTTCGTTGCAACAAATTGATGAGCAATGCTTTTTTATAATGCC
AACTTTGTACAAAAAAGTTGGCACCATGGCCTGCTACATCTACCAGCTGCCCTCCTGGGTGCTGGACGAC
CTGTGCCGCAACATGGACGCGCTCAGCGAGTGGGACTGGATGGAGTTCGCCTCCTACGTGATCACAGACC
TGACCCAGCTGCGGAAGATCAAGTCCATGGAGCGGGTGCAGGGTGTGAGCATCACGCGGGAGCTGCTGTG
GTGGTGGGGCATGCGGCAGGCCACCGTCCAGCAACTTGTGGACCTCCTGTGCCGCCTGGAGCTCTACCGG
GCTGCCCAGATCATCCTGAACTGGAAACCGGCTCCTGAAATCAGGTGTCCCATTCCAGCCTTCCCTGACT
CTGTGAAGCCAGAAAAGCCTTTGGCAGCTTCTGTAAGAAAGGCTGAGGATGAACAGGAAGAGGGGCAGCC
TGTGAGGATGGCCACCTTTCCAGGCCCAGGGTCCTCTCCAGCCAGAGCCCACCAGCCGGCCTTTCTCCAG
CCTCCTGAAGAAGATGCCCCTCATTCCTTGAGAAGCGACCTCCCCACTTCGTCTGATTCAAAGGACTTCA
GCACCTCCATTCCTAAGCAGGAAAAACTTTTGAGCTTGGCTGGAGACAGCCTTTTCTGGAGTGAGGCAGA
CGTGGTCCAGGCAACCGATGACTTCAATCAAAACCGCAAAATCAGCCAGGGGACCTTTGCTGACGTCTAC
AGAGGGCACAGGCACGGGAAGCCATTCGTCTTCAAGAAGCTCAGAGAGACAGCCTGTTCAAGTCCAGGAT
CAATCGAAAGATTCTTCCAGCAGAGTTG
