>Addgene plasmid #23412 | pDONR223-IRAK2 | addgene partial sequence | sequence record 29195 | 23412 with M13pUC-fwd
TAATGATTTTATTTTGACTGATAGTGACCTGTTCGTTGCAACAAATTGATGAGCAATGCTTTTTTATAAT
GCCAACTTTGTACAAAAAAGTTGGCACCATGGCCTGCTACATCTACCAGCTGCCCTCCTGGGTGCTGGAC
GACCTGTGCCGCAACATGGACGCGCTCAGCGAGTGGGACTGGATGGAGTTCGCCTCCTACGTGATCACAG
ACCTGACCCAGCTGCGGAAGATCAAGTCCATGGAGCGGGTGCAGGGTGTGAGCATCACGCGGGAGCTGCT
GTGGTGGTGGGGCATGCGGCAGGCCACCGTCCAGCAACTTGTGGACCTCCTGTGCCGCCTGGAGCTCTAC
CGGGCTGCCCAGATCATCCTGAACTGGAAACCGGCTCCTGAAATCAGGTGTCCCATTCCAGCCTTCCCTG
ACTCTGTGAAGCCAGAAAAGCCTTTGGCAGCTTCTGTAAGAAAGGCTGAGGATGAACAGGAAGAGGGGCA
GCCTGTGAGGATGGCCACCTTTCCAGGCCCAGGGTCCTCTCCAGCCAGAGCCCACCAGCCGGCCTTTCTC
CAGCCTCCTGAAGAAGATGCCCCTCATTCCTTGAGAAGCGACCTCCCCACTTCGTCTGATTCAAAGGACT
TCAGCACCTCCATTCCTAAGCAGGAAAAA
