>Addgene plasmid #23412 | pDONR223-IRAK2 | depositor partial sequence | sequence record 46538 | Author sequence, M13-rev
TTAGATCGCTGGATGGCAATAATGATTTTATTTTGACTGATAGTGACCTGTTCGTTGCAACAAATTGATA
AGCAATGCTTTCTTATAATGCCAACTTTGTACAAGAAAGTTGGCAAGGGGCCAAAGAGCTCAATGCTGTC
CACTTTTTCCTCTTTGTAGAGCAGAATATTCTCCATCAGTTTCCTTTTGGCCTCATTGATCTCAATTTGC
CACGAAGTTTCTGTAACATCCTGGGGAGGCTCCAGGCCAACACAGGCCTCAGAGGAGGAGTCAGCCTCCC
TTCCCACGATGACCCGCAGCCTTCCTTCCCCATTCTCTGTGGGGAGAAGTGGGGTGGCAGCCCCTGCCCA
GGGTGCCACACTCATGGAGGAGGAGGCATCAAGGCTGGAATTGTCAACGTCGTCTGTTTCCTCTGGGGTG
TTGGAAGAAGAGCCTGTACCCTCAGAAAGCCCACTCCAAGGGAGCAACGTCTCCCGACCTCGGAGCCGCT
CTTCCACAGCAGCCACAGAGCCACACACCTCCTGCAGGCTGGTGTTACGCCTCCGCAGGCACAGGCAGGC
AGCCGTGGCCAGGGCCTCGGCGCAGTCCTCCGGAAGCCTCCCTGCGCCCTTCTCCAGGTACTTCTGGCAG
ATCTCCTTTGCCATCACGTTCTCCACGCCCGTCTTCCTGGAGCAGAGCGAGGCGGTGCTGCTTGGAATAT
CACTGAG
