[The description below was written by a language model from this plasmid's Addgene catalogue record.]
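Description:
pDONR223-IRAK2 is a Gateway entry-type clone built on the commercial pDONR223 donor backbone (about 5 kb without insert), carrying the human IRAK2 open reading frame, which encodes interleukin-1 receptor-associated kinase 2. The insert is recorded as 1,878 bp and was introduced by Gateway recombination. The plasmid is maintained in E. coli as a high-copy construct under spectinomycin selection. No feature table accompanies the record, so the origin of replication and the recombination sites flanking the ORF are not itemised. In a Gateway clone of this kind the ORF normally sits between att sites that allow its transfer into destination vectors, and the listed M13 forward and reverse sequencing primers read into the insert from either side.

The ORF lacks a stop codon. This "open" configuration lets the coding sequence be recombined into a destination vector that supplies a C-terminal epitope tag of choice followed by a stop codon, giving an in-frame fusion. The donor backbone is a shuttle and storage vector rather than an expression vector. The record names no promoter driving IRAK2, and the depositors explicitly state that the plasmid should not be transfected directly.

Expression in mammalian cells is meant to follow transfer into a suitable destination vector, and the depositors point to a set of four custom lentiviral vectors (pLX301 to pLX304), obtained separately. The clone belongs to a kit of ORF clones, and the associated publication concerns resistance to RAF inhibition through reactivation of the MAP kinase pathway, consistent with use in ORF overexpression studies.
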