Addgene plasmid #23412: pDONR223-IRAK2
Depositing lab: William Hahn & David Root. Depositing organization: Dana-Farber Cancer Institute. Publication: COT drives resistance to RAF inhibition through MAP kinase pathway reactivation. Johannessen CM, Boehm JS, Kim SY, Thomas SR, Wardwell L, Johnson LA, Emery CM, Stransky N, Cogdill AP, Barretina J, Caponigro G, Hieronymus H, Murray RR, Salehi-Ashtiani K, Hill DE, Vidal M, Zhao JJ, Yang X, Alkan O, Kim S, Harris JL, Wilson CJ, Myer VE, Finan PM, Root DE, Roberts TM, Golub T, Flaherty KT, Dummer R, Weber BL, Sellers WR, Schlegel R, Wargo JA, Hahn WC, Garraway LA. Nature. 2010 Dec 16;468(7326):968-72. doi: 10.1038/nature09627 PubMed 21107320.
Backbone
  Vector backbone: pDONR223
  Backbone manufacturer: Invitrogen
  Backbone size w/o insert (bp): 5005
  Vector type: Gateway Donor vector
Growth in bacteria
  Bacterial resistance: Spectinomycin, 50 μg/mL
  Growth temperature: 37°C
  Growth strain: DH5alpha
  Copy number: High Copy
Gene/Insert
  Gene/Insert name: IRAK2 (alt name: interleukin-1 receptor-associated kinase 2)
  Species: H. sapiens (human)
  Insert size (bp): 1878
  Entrez Gene: IRAK2 (a.k.a. IRAK-2)
  Cloning method: Gateway Cloning
  Sequencing primers: 5′ M13pUC-fwd; 3′ M13rev
Terms and licenses: Academic/Nonprofit Terms; Industry Terms: Not Available to Industry
Depositor comments: The ORF has no Stop codon. This design enables easy recombination into a destination vector to add an epitope tag of choice and Stop codon to the ORF. Do NOT use this plasmid directly for transfections. A set of 4 custom lentiviral vectors is available ( pLX301 (http://www.addgene.org/25895/) , pLX302 (http://www.addgene.org/25896/) , pLX303 (http://www.addgene.org/25897/) , pLX304 (http://www.addgene.org/25890/) ) to be used to express these ORFs in mammalian cells. These plasmids are not included in the kit and must be ordered separately.
How to cite: pDONR223-IRAK2 was a gift from William Hahn & David Root (Addgene plasmid # 23412 ; http://n2t.net/addgene:23412 ; RRID:Addgene_23412)
